>Addgene plasmid #240709 | pRECMYC-Kva1 | addgene full sequence | sequence record 482751 | Addgene NGS Result
GGCCGGTTTCCCAGTTGCCCGACACGATCAGGAAGGCCGGCACGGCGGCGGTGATCACGCCTTCGGCCAC
CGCGACGAACCCGACGGCGGGCCCCAGTGCGTCGTGCCCCAGGCCGAGCAGCAGGAACAGCATGAACCAC
AGCACTGCCCACAGCAGCCAGATCACCCCGAACGCCGGGTCGGCCTCGGCGGTGAACGCGTGCCACGAGT
AGCCGAGTGCGGCGATCGCGACGAACAGCGAGAACCATCCGAGACCTTCTCCGTCCCAGTCGGTCACGTT
GTTGATGGCCACCCACAGGTAGGTGAAGCCGAACAGGTAGAGCCCGGAGGCCGCGAAGATCACGGCCGCG
TCTCCGCCGGACTGCAGGATCAGCACCGTAGGCGTCACCACCTGCAGTCCGCCGACGAAGAAGTTCAGCG
GTGTTGCGCCTCGTGGGCTGATGCGGCCCAGCAGCATCAGCCCGTCGATGATGAGCACCGCACCCACGTA
GAAGAGCCCGACGCCACCCATGTCGCTAGTACCTCGGCAGACTCGGTAGACCGGGATTGCGGCGCGGGGC
CCGCGGGCGGTCCGCGCCTGCGGGAATCGACTTCACCACCGTGGGACTTTCGGCGCTCGCGGACGCCGCG
TCGAATGCGCGGTGATGTCCCGCGGTGAATGTCGTCAGCCCTACCGAACCGAAGACCCGGCGCGCCGGCG
TCCGGCACTCCGGACAGGTCGCCGCCGCATCGCGCTCGGAGATCGCGCAGGTGAGATCGAAGGGACCGCA
GTGGGAACAACGGAATGTGTAGGTCGGCATGGTCACCCCTTTCCATTCACCCGAAATATATCCAGATGAA
AATAAAAGTCAAGGGTGAACGCCCGCGCCGGGCGCGGGTGGTTACGAAGTCAAATTCGAGGTGGTGTCGA
CGAGTTCGCGCAACTGGTCGACGTCCAGCCCGCACGATTCAAAAGCCGCACACTCGGCCTCGGCTACCGC
GTCCACCAGGCGGTTGCGCAGCGTCCGCCCCCGCGGGGTCAACGCCACGAGCACCCGCCGGCGGTCATGC
AGATCGGCAGTCCGGTAGATGATCCCTTGCGACACAAGGCGATCGACGGTTCTGGTGAGAGTCGGACCCG
TGATCAGCGTGGCCTGCGCGAGATCGCTCATGGGCACGGTGCGCCGTCCGGCCAACTCGTCGAGCACGCG
CCAGTCCTCGATCTTGAGCGACGAGTCCGCGAGCACGCGTTCGATCGCCGACTCCGCGAGGTGGGTCAGA
CGCACCAACGGCAGCAGGAGGTTGGGGCGGCGCTGCTGTCCGGCGGCCATGGTGGGTGTCTCCTCGTGTC
GACGGCGGGGTCTGTTCAGAATGAATTATTTCTGCTAGAAAGCTTTGAAGCGCAGACTACACGGGATCGA
CGGTGATCTGGAGTGCAGGACGGCGAGGTTGAGTTCCGCGTCGGGCTGGTGATTCCGCTTCAAGGGCCAG
CGGGAATCTTCGCGCCTTCGTGCGAGGCCGTGGCCGAGCTCGCGGCCAAGGAGGTCAACGACCGAGGCGG
CCTGCAGGGCCGCAAGGTCACCATCGAGGTGCTCGACGGCGGAGCGCCCGGCGACGACGTCGCCCGGACC
GTCGCCGACCGGTTGCGAGGTCACGGTCTCGACGCCGTGACCGGCTGGCACATCTCGGCCGTGCGCAACC
GCATCTCCCCGGTGGTCCGCGACCGCATCCCGTACGTCTACACCTCGTTGTACGAGGGCGGTGAACGCAC
ACCGGGCGTGTTCTGCACAGGCGAGACACCGCAGATCCAGATCGCGCCCGCGCTCGCCTGGCTGCGCGAC
CACTTCGGCATCCGGTCCTGGTGCCTGGTCGGCGATGACTACATCTGGCCGCGCCGTTCCGCCGCGGCCG
CCCGCGCGTACTGCCGAGATCTGGACCTCGAGCTCAGACGGGAGATCTACGTCCCGTACGGCACCGACGA
TTTCCGCGCACCTGTCCGCAAGGCCATCGCGTCGGGGGCGCAGGCCGTGTTGATGCTGCTCGTCGGCCAG
GACGCCGTGTTGTTCAACCGCGAGTTCGCGCGCGCCGGCGGGCACGACCGCATGGCGCGGTTCAGCCCGC
TGATGGAGGAGAACATGCTGCTGGCCAGCGGCGCCGGCTCCACCGAAAACCTCTATGTCGCCGCGGCGTA
CTTCAGTTCACTGGCCACCGCGGGTGCCATGGACCTGATGGGCAGCTACGTCGCCCGCTACGGCGCCGAC
GCGCCACCGCTCAACGCGATGGCCGAATCCTGTTACGAGGGTCTGCTTGCGCTCGAGGCCATCTTCCAGC
GGGCCCACTCCCCCGAGATACCGGACCTGATGGCATCCGCGCACGATGTCGGGTTCGACGGGCCCCGGGG
CCCGATGTGTATGCGCGACAGTCAATTCGACCAGCAGGTCTACATCGCCAGCGCCGACGGCTACGACTTC
GACATCCTCGACACGCTGGCGACGCTCGACGCTTGAGACCGCGTCACTTCTTTATCTAGATTTAAAGATC
TGGTACCGCGGCCGCGCCACGGATGCCACCACAGGCACTACAACGGAGTTCGCCACGTACATCACCACAA
CCACCGATTCTGGCGGTGAGCTCCCCGATATTCAGCGGAAATGGCTTGGTATCGACCAAGATTCGTAGAA
CCCCGTCTCGTCTGGCTGGTATTCAAAACGGGCGCAACGAAACACGCAACGAGACAGGCATGGCCCAAAC
CAGAAAACTAGCGTCTACCAGGACTTTTACCTGTCCGACCCGTTGCAACGGAACCCCCCACGGAACCCCC
GCGACACCCGCTCCCCAATTGCGTTAGAACAGCGGTGGATTGTCGGCTTCGTTGTGGGCCTTTTGAGCCG
CTTCCTGTTCTGCCGCACGCTCTTTCCTCGCCCGATAGCCGAGTCGCTTAACGGTGTCCAGATGCAGCCC
GAAATGTTTGGCCGTTTGCGGCCAAGAGTGGCCCTCGTCGTCGTGATAGGCGCGGATGCGTTCGCGGCGT
GCAGCCTGCTCGGCGAGCCACTCGCTGCGTTCCTGCGCCACGAGCCGGACGACGTGGCGTTCGGATAGTC
CGGTGATTCGAGCGCCTTCGGCGGCGGTCACGCGCCGCTTTTTGCGGACAGTCGGCTGCCGGTTGTAGCC
GTCGCTGTAGCCGTCGCTCATAGCAATGCCTCCATGGCTGACGCGGACTTTGCGCGCCGCGCAACTGTGC
TCGCCGCCGTGCGCGCTGCTGCGCCCTTCCGCGAGATGGCCGACTGGCGCGCACTGAGTGTGGCCTCGTA
GACCACGATCCCGTCCGCCCAAATGCGCGACTTGGTTGTGATCCAACGCCAAATGCTGTTGGCGATGGCG
CGGACCTCGCTGTCCGGTAGCGGTCCGGGACACACGTCGTTGCACGGAAATTCGGCGTTTCGCGCGTGGC
ACTCGGCATAGATCGCGCGGCCGAGTCCGTCCACGTTCCGGGTCGGCAGGTAGATCCGCATGAGGGCGGG
ACGATAGGCCCACAACCTGACGGAATCGAACAGTGCGCAATTCCGCCCTAGCGGCGTCGGAGCCGCTTTG
TACGTGGTCTGCTGACGCCAGCGCGGCGGTGGCATGTTCGCGCCGAGCTCGGCCTCGATGTGGCTGAGTG
TGTAGAGATCTGAGTGGAGCCATTCCGTTTCCCAGGCGATGTGGCCGGGGTTTTTGGTCATGAGGCCTGA
GTAACTGCGGTCGCCATCGACGGCGCGCCGAAGGCCTTCGGCGCACGCCGCCATGTATGCGAGCGGCTTA
CGCCGCGCGTATTCGGTGCGTGGAACAGGGGCGTTGAGTGCCCACACTGCGTGTGCGTGGCCGTTGGCGC
GATTGCCCACGATCGCGTTGGGCAGCGGATGGGACCCCCGGGCGCTGAGCGCTCGGAGCGCTGCGTCTGG
ATGGTCTACGTCCACGACCAGCAGGTTTGCCAGCGCTGTTGGGTTCGCCTCGATGTACCGGCGGCCTAGG
GCCGACGCGCGGCTTTGGCGGTAGATCCCCTCGAGCAGATCGTCGCTTGCCAGCGGCCAGTACGGCAGCC
AGAGCTGCTCAAATTCGTCGGCGACGTGGCTCACGCTTGGTAGTAGACCACGATTAATCACCGGTGTATG
GTCCGACACGAGCTCCAAGTCAGATATTTCGCTGAGGGGCCACCCCACAACTGCACACTCCCCCGCTCTC
CCGTCGAGCCCTGGTGGTGGAACACCAGCGACAGCCGAGCACCCCCAACCACCTGTACCAACCAGGAGGA
ACACATGCGTCGTTTCGAGGACGTTTCCGGGCCGCTGAGAGCCGCTGTGGCGGCCGTACACGCCGCCTTA
GACCCGTTAGACCCCCTGCCGCCTGAATGCGCGGGTACGAGCCACACAGCGCCCGAACTTACGGAGCTGG
TGGGCTCACGCGTTGCGCTCGGTCGTTCGGCTGCGGCGAGCGGTATCAGCTCACTCAAAGGCGGTAATAC
GGTTATCCACAGAATCAGGGGATAACGCAGGAAAGAACATGTGAGCAAAAGGCCAGCAAAAGGCCAGGAA
CCGTAAAAAGGCCGCGTTGCTGGCGTTTTTCCATAGGCTCCGCCCCCCTGACGAGCATCACAAAAATCGA
CGCTCAAGTCAGAGGTGGCGAAACCCGACAGGACTATAAAGATACCAGGCGTTTCCCCCTGGAAGCTCCC
TCGTGCGCTCTCCTGTTCCGACCCTGCCGCTTACCGGATACCTGTCCGCCTTTCTCCCCTCGGGAAGCGT
GGCGCTTTCTCATAGCTCACGCTGTAGGTATCTCAGTTCGGTGTAGGTCGTTCGCTCCAAGCTGGGCTGT
GTGCACGAACCCCCCGTTCAGCCCGACCGCTGCGCCTTATCCGGTAACTATCGTCTTGAGTCCAACCCGG
TAAGACACGACTTATCGCCACTGGCAGCAGCCACTGGTAACAGGATTAGCAGAGCGAGGTATGTAGGCGG
TGCTACAGAGTTCTTGAAGTGGTGGCCTAACTACGGCTACACTAGAAGGACAGTATTTGGTATCTGCGCT
CTGCTGAAGCCAGTTACCTTCGGAAAAAGAGTTGGTAGCTCTTGATCCGGCAAACAAACCACCGCTGGTA
GCGGTGGTTTTTTTGTTTGCAAGCAGCAGATTACGCGCAGAAAAAAAGGATCTCAAGAAGATCCTTTGAT
CTTTTCTACGGGGTCTGACGCTCATGGAACTAGTGAGGTCTGCCTCGTGAAGAAGGTGTTGCTGACTCAT
ACCAGGCCTGAATCGCCCCATCATCCAGCCAGAAAGTGAGGGAGCCACGGTTGGTGAGAGCTTTGTTGTA
GGTGGACCAGTTGGTGATTTTGAACTTTTGCTTTGCCACGGAACGGTCTGCGTTGTCGGGAAGATGCGTG
ATCTGATCCTTCAACTCAGCAAAAGTTCGATTTATTCAACAAAGCCGCCGTCCCGTCAAGTCAGCGTAAT
GCTCTGCCAGTGTTACAACCAATTAACCAATTCTGATTAGAAAAACTCATCGAGCATCAAATGAAACTGC
AATTTATTCATATCAGGATTATCAATACCATATTTTTGAAAAAGCCGTTTCTGTAATGAAGGAGAAAACT
CACCGAGGCAGTTCCATAGGATGGCAAGATCCTGGTATCGGTCTGCGATTCCGACTCGTCCAACATCAAT
ACAACCTATTAATTTCCCCTCGTCAAAAATAAGGTTATCAAGTGAGAAATCACCATGAGTGACGACTGAA
TCCGGTGAGAATGGCAAAAGATTATGCATTTCTTTCCAGACTTGTTCAACAGGCCAGCCATTACGCTCGT
CATCAAAATCACTCGCATCAACCAAACCGTTATTCATTCGTGATTGCGCCTGAGCGAGACGAAATACGCG
ATCGCTGTTAAAAGGACAATTACAAACAGGAATCGAATGCAACCGGCGCAGGAACACTGCCAGCGCATCA
ACAATATTTTCACCTGAATCAGGATATTCTTCTAATACCTGGAATGCTGTTTTCCCGGGGATCGCAGTGG
TGAGTAACCATGCATCATCAGGAGTACGGATAAAATGCTTGATGGTCGGAAGAGGCATAAATTCCGTCAG
CCAGTTTAGTCTGACCATCTCATCTGTAACATCATTGGCAACGCTACCTTTGCCATGTTTCAGAAACAAC
TCTGGCGCATGGGGCTTCCCATACAAGCGATAGATTGTCGCACCTGATTGCCCGACATTATCGCGAGCCC
ATTTATACCCATATAAATCAGCATCCATGTTGGAATTTAATCGCGGCCTCGAGCAAGACGTTTCCCGTTG
AATATGGCTCATAACACCCCTTGTATTACTGTTTATGTAAGCAGACAGTTTTATTGTTCATGATGATATA
TTTTTATCTTGTGCAATGTAACATCAGAGATTTTGAGACACAACGTGGCTTTCCCCCCCCCCCGACGTCA
GGTGGCTAGCTGATCACCGCGGCCATGATGGCATAAAACGAAAGGCCCAGTCTTTCGACTGAGCCTTTCG
TTTTATTTGATGCCTGGCAGTCGATCGTACGCTAGTTGCAGATCAACCACCGCGTCGGAATTCGCCGGGG
CGCTCATGCGTTGGGCCCGTCGAACATGTCGATGACAGCCTTCGCCTCGTCGAACGTGAGGTCGGCGGCG
CGCGTGGCTTTGACGCCGGCCGAATCGGCGAGGAACTTGAACCAATCGGCGTCGTTGTACTTTTCGGCCT
TCTGGATCTCGCCGAGGCGCTTCAGCTGATCGGGATTGGCCATCTGCACGTCGGGCGCCGGCGCGGTGGC
GCGCTGCGCGCGTTGTGCGCGCGACGACTTCGGTGGCGTATCGACCTCGTGCGGCTCGGCGATCTCGCCG
TCGATGTAGTCGGCCGTCGGCTTGACGGTCGACGGCAGCGCGAGCGCCTGCGACTGTGACAGGTCGGTGC
CCGGGCGATCGTCGGCGCGGATCGCCGCGTCGAGCCGCGTCGTCTTCGGTGCCAGCTTCAGCACCTGTTT
GAGCGCGGTCTTCCGCTCCATCCAGCGCTGCGGGTCCTTGATGTCGCCCGAGGATCCGACCTTGCCGCGA
CGCAATTCCCTGATCTCGTCGGCGGTGAACACGTCCCACAGCGGCTCAGCGCCGGTCACCTCGACGATCG
CGTAGAAGTAGACCGGATTACCCCGATCACCCTTGGCCTTCACGTGTTTCAGCGTCGGATTGAGGCCCAT
GGTGTAATGGAATTCGTCGTTCGCGCCGACCCACTGCGCGTCGATCCGGGAGGCGCGCGGGTGCTGCCAG
AACAGTTTGACGATGCCCTGGTAGCCGATGATCAGCTGGCACTCGACCACGCCGCGCCGGGTGTCGCGGT
AGGGCACGAGGTAGCACTCGCCGTTGACACCGGGCTCGAGACCGAGCGCGGCCGAGGTCAGCAGCGCACC
GGCAAATGACTCTTGCGTGCAGTCGTCGAGGGACTGCTTAGCGATGCCAGCAGCTTTCGCGTTGCGCGAC
TTGCGGATCTCGGTTTGCACGATCCGCGCGATGCGGTCGGGGTCCATACCCTTGGGCACTGCACGCGCCA
GCTGCGGCACGAGCACCTGCAGCACTTGCGAGATCGTCTCGGGTGCCTTGGGCGAATCCTGCTTGGTGAC
AGCATTTTCAGCCATGATTGGCTTTCTCCTTTCTCCCGCCGGGATCATGCAGGTGGCAGCCGCTTATGTT
ATAAAAAACCCCGGTAAACCGGGGTTCTGCTCTTTACCTAGAAGGGCACGGCCTCCTCTGGCGCCGGGGT
GATGGTGTCCAGCGGCTCACACGGGCCCCGCCGGGCGTGACGCACGACGGCGCAAGGCCGTGGCATAAAT
GACCACAATCAACAAGTTCCGGTGATACACCAGATGAAGCAGATACGCCTCTATCGCGTAAAGAGTATGT
TATACACTAACTTAATGATTTGCATCAATCAAGCTGCTTGTCTCAAGATTATGGATCACCTGCTCTAGCC
TCATATGAACGGTATTAGTCGTTGTTTTTTTGCAGGACCGCAAACGAGTCTTTGCCCAGTTGTTTGAGTT
TGTCCTCCCCATTGATCTTAATGAGCGAGTAATAGTAGTCCGGTTCAATGTTCTTGATATGGGACAGCAT
CCCGAGGAGATAGGGAATATCTTTATGATTGATTTTATTATTGCTATACAGATAGAACAGCGCACGAATC
TTTTTGCGCAGGAACCGACCCACGCCGAGGTCCCCGGTATTCGAGATCACCACCCCCGTAATCCGGCGCG
AGCGACCTTTCCCGATAAATTTGGTTTTCGACGTATTAATGATCAGCTCGGGTTTTTTTTGCAGCGAGAC
CAAATTAATCACGAAATTTTTGACATCATTGAGCTTGTCGAACGAATCGGAGCTAAAGGACAGGTCGTCC
GCATACCGCGTGTAGATCACATCATTCTCTTTACAGTAGTTAAACAATTTTTCGTCGAAATCATACATGA
CAATATTGGAGATCATCGGGCTGGAGGGCGCCCCGATACACAAGCGGAGCTTTTTCTCGCCCTTTTTGCG
ACGAAAGAGATAGTGGGAAATCACTTCATACTCAAATTGGTTCAACTTGATGTCATTTTTCGAGATAAAG
TAGTTCAGGTCCTGCGGCTTGATGCTATAGAAGAAGTTCTCGAAATCCATCTTCAGGATATACTCATTTT
TTTTGTGGGGTTCGGCATTATCCACGATCGACTTTTCCTCGATGTAGGCCGTGGCACATTCGTGCACTGG
GAGCAGGGACAAGAGGCTGTTCACAATGGCCCGTTGGACCTTCTTGACGTCGGGCGACGGCTGGGCAATT
TCGCGCAGACCCTTCCCATTTTTTTTCTTAATAAAGAACACTTTGTATTTCTTGGGGGCTTTAATATAAC
CGGAGATGATGGTCTTTGGGGTACAATTCAGCGTCTTCGACAGCTCGTCAATATAGCTCATATGTGGACT
CCCTTTCTCTTATCGGGTGGTGGCCGCGAGCGCGGCCGGTGGAGGGTTGGTGACTGACGGCGCTGCGAGA
CGGCGCCCGATGGGGTATGCGAGAACAACTGCGGCAAAACCGATCACGGCGATGACCGCGGCGGGGAGCG
Features (pLannotate 1.2.2; 5 found; start..end, strand, type, name):
   4578..5166    -  rep_origin     ori: high-copy-number ColE1/pMB1/pBR322/pUC origin of replication
   5213..5356    -  CDS            TRA2_ECOLX (fragment): Protein predicted: Swiss-Prot protein existence level 4. Required for transposition of transposon Tn903. From Escherichia coli.
   5497..6312    -  CDS            KanR: aminoglycoside phosphotransferase; aph(3')-Ia; confers resistance to kanamycin in bacteria or G418 (Geneticin®) in eukaryotes
   6473..6519    -  terminator     rrnB T1 terminator: transcription terminator T1 from the E. coli rrnB gene
   8973..511     -  CDS            AMIS_MYCSM (across the origin): Protein inferred from homology: Swiss-Prot protein existence level 3. Possible transporter that might be responsible for the adsorption of amidase substrates or release of their hydrolysis products. From Mycolicibacterium smegmatis (Mycobacterium smegmatis).
