[The description below was written by a language model from this plasmid's Addgene catalogue record and pLannotate feature annotations shown in this document.]
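Description:
pRECMYC-Kva1 is a 9.1 kb bacterial expression plasmid designed for retron-mediated recombineering in Mycobacterium smegmatis mc2 155. The record is slightly inconsistent about its origin: the purpose line calls the backbone pLAM12, while the backbone field lists pJV62, a mycobacterial recombineering vector. In E. coli it is propagated as a high-copy plasmid through a ColE1/pUC-type origin and selected with kanamycin via the aph(3')-Ia gene, which is flanked by a remnant of Tn903. An rrnB T1 terminator is also annotated. No mycobacterial replication origin appears in the automated feature table, although much of the sequence is unannotated.

The payload is a 2,368 bp synthetic "recombitron" assembled by Gibson cloning, comprising the Kva1 retron reverse transcriptase, an Eco1 retron ncRNA, and the single-stranded DNA annealing protein MspRecT. In this type of system, the reverse transcriptase copies part of the ncRNA into multicopy single-stranded DNA inside the cell. Because the ncRNA has been engineered to carry an editing donor, here directed at the MSMEG_5894 gene, the resulting ssDNA serves as a recombineering template that the RecT protein anneals into the chromosome during replication, installing the edit without supplying exogenous oligonucleotides. None of these insert components was recognised by the annotation software, and the record does not state the promoter. The table does detect an M. smegmatis amiS homologue spanning the sequence origin, a gene belonging to the acetamidase locus, so acetamide-inducible control is plausible but unconfirmed. The construct belongs to a study of cross-species retron editing in phylogenetically diverse bacteria.
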