Addgene plasmid #240709: pRECMYC-Kva1
Purpose: pLAM12 vector backbone containing Kva1 recombitron with MspRecT and a donor in the ncRNA to target MSMEG_5894 gene of Mycobacterium smegmatis mc2 155
Depositing lab: Seth Shipman. Depositing organization: J. David Gladstone Institutes. Publication: Genome editing of phylogenetically distinct bacteria using cross-species retron-mediated recombineering. Gonzalez-Delgado A, Bonillo-Lopez L, Johnson MS, Knodlseder N, Ko CC, Lekbach Y, Oh JH, Selvakumar H, Wold MC, Yu Z, Aragon V, Gralnick JA, Guell M, Hatfull GF, Keitz BK, Koskella B, Mutalik VK, van Pijkeren JP, Shipman SL. Nat Biotechnol. 2026 Apr 23. doi: 10.1038/s41587-026-03076-6. PubMed 42026131.
Backbone
  Vector backbone: pJV62
  Backbone manufacturer: Graham Hatfull (Addgene #26910)
  Vector type: Bacterial Expression
Growth in bacteria
  Bacterial resistance: Kanamycin, 50 μg/mL
  Growth temperature: 37°C
  Growth strain: DH5alpha
  Copy number: High Copy
Gene/Insert
  Gene/Insert name: Kva1 RT, Eco1 ncRNA, MspRecT
  Species: Synthetic
  Insert size (bp): 2368
  Mutation: WT
  Cloning method: Gibson Cloning
Terms and licenses: Academic/Nonprofit Terms; Industry Terms: Not Available to Industry
Depositor comments: Please visit https://doi.org/10.1101/2025.06.16.660010 for bioRxiv preprint.
How to cite: pRECMYC-Kva1 was a gift from Seth Shipman (Addgene plasmid # 240709 ; http://n2t.net/addgene:240709 ; RRID:Addgene_240709)
